>Addgene plasmid #120462 | EF1a_MYCL_P2A_Hygro_Barcode | addgene full sequence | sequence record 234615 | Addgene NGS Result
GTCGACGGATCGGGAGATCTCCCGATCCCCTATGGTGCACTCTCAGTACAATCTGCTCTGATGCCGCATA
GTTAAGCCAGTATCTGCTCCCTGCTTGTGTGTTGGAGGTCGCTGAGTAGTGCGCGAGCAAAATTTAAGCT
ACAACAAGGCAAGGCTTGACCGACAATTGCATGAAGAATCTGCTTAGGGTTAGGCGTTTTGCGCTGCTTC
GCGATGTACGGGCCAGATATACGCGTTGACATTGATTATTGACTAGTTATTAATAGTAATCAATTACGGG
GTCATTAGTTCATAGCCCATATATGGAGTTCCGCGTTACATAACTTACGGTAAATGGCCCGCCTGGCTGA
CCGCCCAACGACCCCCGCCCATTGACGTCAATAATGACGTATGTTCCCATAGTAACGCCAATAGGGACTT
TCCATTGACGTCAATGGGTGGAGTATTTACGGTAAACTGCCCACTTGGCAGTACATCAAGTGTATCATAT
GCCAAGTACGCCCCCTATTGACGTCAATGACGGTAAATGGCCCGCCTGGCATTATGCCCAGTACATGACC
TTATGGGACTTTCCTACTTGGCAGTACATCTACGTATTAGTCATCGCTATTACCATGGTGATGCGGTTTT
GGCAGTACATCAATGGGCGTGGATAGCGGTTTGACTCACGGGGATTTCCAAGTCTCCACCCCATTGACGT
CAATGGGAGTTTGTTTTGGCACCAAAATCAACGGGACTTTCCAAAATGTCGTAACAACTCCGCCCCATTG
ACGCAAATGGGCGGTAGGCGTGTACGGTGGGAGGTCTATATAAGCAGCGCGTTTTGCCTGTACTGGGTCT
CTCTGGTTAGACCAGATCTGAGCCTGGGAGCTCTCTGGCTAACTAGGGAACCCACTGCTTAAGCCTCAAT
AAAGCTTGCCTTGAGTGCTTCAAGTAGTGTGTGCCCGTCTGTTGTGTGACTCTGGTAACTAGAGATCCCT
CAGACCCTTTTAGTCAGTGTGGAAAATCTCTAGCAGTGGCGCCCGAACAGGGACTTGAAAGCGAAAGGGA
AACCAGAGGAGCTCTCTCGACGCAGGACTCGGCTTGCTGAAGCGCGCACGGCAAGAGGCGAGGGGCGGCG
ACTGGTGAGTACGCCAAAAATTTTGACTAGCGGAGGCTAGAAGGAGAGAGATGGGTGCGAGAGCGTCAGT
ATTAAGCGGGGGAGAATTAGATCGCGATGGGAAAAAATTCGGTTAAGGCCAGGGGGAAAGAAAAAATATA
AATTAAAACATATAGTATGGGCAAGCAGGGAGCTAGAACGATTCGCAGTTAATCCTGGCCTGTTAGAAAC
ATCAGAAGGCTGTAGACAAATACTGGGACAGCTACAACCATCCCTTCAGACAGGATCAGAAGAACTTAGA
TCATTATATAATACAGTAGCAACCCTCTATTGTGTGCATCAAAGGATAGAGATAAAAGACACCAAGGAAG
CTTTAGACAAGATAGAGGAAGAGCAAAACAAAAGTAAGACCACCGCACAGCAAGCGGCCGCTGATCTTCA
GACCTGGAGGAGGAGATATGAGGGACAATTGGAGAAGTGAATTATATAAATATAAAGTAGTAAAAATTGA
ACCATTAGGAGTAGCACCCACCAAGGCAAAGAGAAGAGTGGTGCAGAGAGAAAAAAGAGCAGTGGGAATA
GGAGCTTTGTTCCTTGGGTTCTTGGGAGCAGCAGGAAGCACTATGGGCGCAGCGTCAATGACGCTGACGG
TACAGGCCAGACAATTATTGTCTGGTATAGTGCAGCAGCAGAACAATTTGCTGAGGGCTATTGAGGCGCA
ACAGCATCTGTTGCAACTCACAGTCTGGGGCATCAAGCAGCTCCAGGCAAGAATCCTGGCTGTGGAAAGA
TACCTAAAGGATCAACAGCTCCTGGGGATTTGGGGTTGCTCTGGAAAACTCATTTGCACCACTGCTGTGC
CTTGGAATGCTAGTTGGAGTAATAAATCTCTGGAACAGATTTGGAATCACACGACCTGGATGGAGTGGGA
CAGAGAAATTAACAATTACACAAGCTTAATACACTCCTTAATTGAAGAATCGCAAAACCAGCAAGAAAAG
AATGAACAAGAATTATTGGAATTAGATAAATGGGCAAGTTTGTGGAATTGGTTTAACATAACAAATTGGC
TGTGGTATATAAAATTATTCATAATGATAGTAGGAGGCTTGGTAGGTTTAAGAATAGTTTTTGCTGTACT
TTCTATAGTGAATAGAGTTAGGCAGGGATATTCACCATTATCGTTTCAGACCCACCTCCCAACCCCGAGG
GGACCCGACAGGCCCGAAGGAATAGAAGAAGAAGGTGGAGAGAGAGACAGAGACAGATCCATTCGATTAG
TGAACGGATCGGCACTGCGTGCGCCAATTCTGCAGACAAATGGCAGTATTCATCCACAATTTTAAAAGAA
AAGGGGGGATTGGGGGGTACAGTGCAGGGGAAAGAATAGTAGACATAATAGCAACAGACATACAAACTAA
AGAATTACAAAAACAAATTACAAAAATTCAAAATTTTCGGGTTTATTACAGGGACAGCAGAGATCCAGTT
TGGTTAATTAATCGATAAGCTTTGCAAAGATGGATAAAGTTTTAAACAGAGAGGAATCTTTGCAGCTAAT
GGACCTTCTAGGTCTTGAAAGGAGTGGGAATTGGCTCCGGTGCCCGTCAGTGGGCAGAGCGCACATCGCC
CACAGTCCCCGAGAAGTTGGGGGGAGGGGTCGGCAATTGAACCGGTGCCTAGAGAAGGTGGCGCGGGGTA
AACTGGGAAAGTGATGTCGTGTACTGGCTCCGCCTTTTTCCCGAGGGTGGGGGAGAACCGTATATAAGTG
CAGTAGTCGCCGTGAACGTTCTTTTTCGCAACGGGTTTGCCGCCAGAACACAGGTAAGTGCCGTGTGTGG
TTCCCGCGGGCCTGGCCTCTTTACGGGTTATGGCCCTTGCGTGCCTTGAATTACTTCCACCTGGCTGCAG
TACGTGATTCTTGATCCCGAGCTTCGGGTTGGAAGTGGGTGGGAGAGTTCGAGGCCTTGCGCTTAAGGAG
CCCCTTCGCCTCGTGCTTGAGTTGAGGCCTGGCCTGGGCGCTGGGGCCGCCGCGTGCGAATCTGGTGGCA
CCTTCGCGCCTGTCTCGCTGCTTTCGATAAGTCTCTAGCCATTTAAAATTTTTGATGACCTGCTGCGACG
CTTTTTTTCTGGCAAGATAGTCTTGTAAATGCGGGCCAAGATCTGCACACTGGTATTTCGGTTTTTGGGG
CCGCGGGCGGCGACGGGGCCCGTGCGTCCCAGCGCACATGTTCGGCGAGGCGGGGCCTGCGAGCGCGGCC
ACCGAGAATCGGACGGGGGTAGTCTCAAGCTGGCCGGCCTGCTCTGGTGCCTGGCCTCGCGCCGCCGTGT
ATCGCCCCGCCCTGGGCGGCAAGGCTGGCCCGGTCGGCACCAGTTGCGTGAGCGGAAAGATGGCCGCTTC
CCGGCCCTGCTGCAGGGAGCTCAAAATGGAGGACGCGGCGCTCGGGAGAGCGGGCGGGTGAGTCACCCAC
ACAAAGGAAAAGGGCCTTTCCGTCCTCAGCCGTCGCTTCATGTGACTCCACGGAGTACCGGGCGCCGTCC
AGGCACCTCGATTAGTTCTCGAGCTTTTGGAGTACGTCGTCTTTAGGTTGGGGGGAGGGGTTTTATGCGA
TGGAGTTTCCCCACACTGAGTGGGTGGAGACTGAAGTTAGGCCAGCTTGGCACTTGATGTAATTCTCCTT
GGAATTTGCCCTTTTTGAGTTTGGATCTTGGTTCATTCTCAAGCCTCAGACAGTGGTTCAAAGTTTTTTT
CTTCCATTTCAGGTGTCGTGAGGAATTAGCTTGGTACTAATACGACTCACTATAGGGAGACCCAAGCTGG
CTAGGTAAGCTTGATATCGAATTCCTGCAGCCCGGGGGATCCCGCCACCATGGACTACGACTCGTACCAG
CACTATTTCTACGACTATGACTGCGGGGAGGATTTCTACCGCTCCACGGCGCCCAGCGAGGACATCTGGA
AGAAATTCGAGCTGGTGCCATCGCCCCCCACGTCGCCGCCCTGGGGCTTGGGTCCCGGCGCAGGGGACCC
GGCCCCCGGGATTGGTCCCCCGGAGCCGTGGCCCGGAGGGTGCACCGGAGACGAAGCGGAATCCCGGGGC
CACTCGAAAGGCTGGGGCAGGAACTACGCCTCCATCATACGCCGTGACTGCATGTGGAGCGGCTTCTCGG
CCCGGGAACGGCTGGAGAGAGCTGTGAGCGACCGGCTCGCTCCTGGCGCGCCCCGGGGGAACCCGCCCAA
GGCGTCCGCCGCCCCGGACTGCACTCCCAGCCTCGAAGCCGGCAACCCGGCGCCCGCCGCCCCCTGTCCG
CTGGGCGAACCCAAGACCCAGGCCTGCTCCGGGTCCGAGAGCCCAAGCGACTCGGGTAAGGACCTCCCCG
AGCCATCCAAGAGGGGGCCACCCCATGGGTGGCCAAAGCTCTGCCCCTGCCTGAGGTCAGGCATTGGCTC
TTCTCAAGCTCTTGGGCCATCTCCGCCTCTCTTTGGCGGATCCGGCGCAACAAACTTCTCTCTGCTGAAA
CAAGCCGGAGATGTCGAAGAGAATCCTGGACCGATGAAAAAGCCTGAACTCACCGCGACGTCTGTCGAGA
AGTTTCTGATCGAAAAGTTCGACAGCGTCTCCGACCTGATGCAGCTCTCGGAGGGCGAAGAATCTCGTGC
TTTCAGCTTCGATGTAGGAGGGCGTGGATATGTCCTGCGGGTAAATAGCTGCGCCGATGGTTTCTACAAA
GATCGTTATGTTTATCGGCACTTTGCATCGGCCGCGCTCCCGATTCCGGAAGTGCTTGACATTGGGGAAT
TCAGCGAGAGCCTGACCTATTGCATCTCCCGCCGTGCACAGGGTGTCACGTTGCAAGACCTGCCTGAAAC
CGAACTGCCCGCTGTTCTGCAGCCGGTCGCGGAGGCCATGGATGCGATCGCTGCGGCCGATCTTAGCCAG
ACGAGCGGGTTCGGCCCATTCGGACCGCAAGGAATCGGTCAATACACTACATGGCGTGATTTCATATGCG
CGATTGCTGATCCCCATGTGTATCACTGGCAAACTGTGATGGACGACACCGTCAGTGCGTCCGTCGCGCA
GGCTCTCGATGAGCTGATGCTTTGGGCCGAGGACTGCCCCGAAGTCCGGCACCTCGTGCACGCGGATTTC
GGCTCCAACAATGTCCTGACGGACAATGGCCGCATAACAGCGGTCATTGACTGGAGCGAGGCGATGTTCG
GGGATTCCCAATACGAGGTCGCCAACATCTTCTTCTGGAGGCCGTGGTTGGCTTGTATGGAGCAGCAGAC
GCGCTACTTCGAGCGGAGGCATCCGGAGCTTGCAGGATCGCCGCGGCTCCGGGCGTATATGCTCCGCATT
GGTCTTGACCAACTCTATCAGAGCTTGGTTGACGGCAATTTCGATGATGCAGCTTGGGCGCAGGGTCGAT
GCGACGCAATCGTCCGATCCGGAGCCGGGACTGTCGGGCGTACACAAATCGCCCGCAGAAGCGCGGCCGT
CTGGACCGATGGCTGTGTAGAAGTACTCGCCGATAGTGGAAACCGACGCCCCAGCACTCGTCCGAGGGCA
AAGGAATAAGTTAGAACTATTTCCTGGCTGTTACGCGAACCGTTAGTTAATCCCAACTACTGACGGGCTT
GTTAAACAGTGAACCGCCCGCCCCACGACCCGCAGCGCCCGACCGAAAGGAGCGCACGACCCCATGCATC
GAACAAAAGAAAAGGGGGGACTGGAAGGGCTAATTCACTCCCAACGAAGACAAGATATCATAACTTCGTA
TAGCATACATTATACGAAGTTATCGGCTAGCTGGTCCGGACTGTACTGGGTCTCTCTGGTTAGACCAGAT
CTGAGCCTGGGAGCTCTCTGGCTAACTAGGGAACCCACTGCTTAAGCCTCAATAAAGCTTGCCTTGAGTG
CTTCAAGTAGTGTGTGCCCGTCTGTTGTGTGACTCTGGTAACTAGAGATCCCTCAGACCCTTTTAGTCAG
TGTGGAAAATCTCTAGCAGGGCCCGTTTAAACCCGCTGATCAGCCTCGACTGTGCCTTCTAGTTGCCAGC
CATCTGTTGTTTGCCCCTCCCCCGTGCCTTCCTTGACCCTGGAAGGTGCCACTCCCACTGTCCTTTCCTA
ATAAAATGAGGAAATTGCATCGCATTGTCTGAGTAGGTGTCATTCTATTCTGGGGGGTGGGGTGGGGCAG
GACAGCAAGGGGGAGGATTGGGAAGACAATAGCAGGCATGCTGGGGATGCGGTGGGCTCTATGGCTTCTG
AGGCGGAAAGAACCAGCTGGGGCTCTAGGGGGTATCCCC
[124 nt withheld, positions 6410-6533]
C
[91 nt withheld, positions 6535-6625]
A
[49 nt withheld, positions 6627-6675]
CCTTTGACGTTGGAGTCCACGTTCTTT
[37 nt withheld, positions 6703-6739]
ACCCTATCTCGGTCTATTCTTTTGATTTATAAGGGATTTTGCCGATTTCGGCCTATTGGTTAAAAAATGA
GCTGATTTAACAAAAATTTAACGCGAATTAATTCTGTGGAATGTGTGTCAGTTAGGGTGTGGAAAGTCCC
CAGGCTCCCCAGCAGGCAGAAGTATGCAAAGCATGCATCTCAATTAGTCAGCAACCAGGTGTGGAAAGTC
CCCAGGCTCCCCAGCAGGCAGAAGTATGCAAAGCATGCATCTCAATTAGTCAGCAACCATAGTCCCGCCC
CTAACTCCGCCCATCCCGCCCCTAACTCCGCCCAGTTCCGCCCATTCTCCGCCCCATGGCTGACTAATTT
TTTTTATTTATGCAGAGGCCGAGGCCGCCTCTGCCTCTGAGCTATTCCAGAAGTAGTGAGGAGGCTTTTT
TGGAGGCCTAGGCTTTTGCAAAAAGCTCCCGGGAGCTTGTATATCCATTTTCGGATCTGATCAGCACGTG
TTGACAATTAATCATCGGCATAGTATATCGGCATAGTATAATACGACAAGGTGAGGAACTAAACCATGGC
CAAGTTGACCAGTGCCGTTCCGGTGCTCACCGCGCGCGACGTCGCCGGAGCGGTCGAGTTCTGGACCGAC
CGGCTCGGGTTCTCCCGGGACTTCGTGGAGGACGACTTCGCCGGTGTGGTCCGGGACGACGTGACCCTGT
TCATCAGCGCGGTCCAGGACCAGGTGGTGCCGGACAACACCCTGGCCTGGGTGTGGGTGCGCGGCCTGGA
CGAGCTGTACGCCGAGTGGTCGGAGGTCGTGTCCACGAACTTCCGGGACGCCTCCGGGCCGGCCATGACC
GAGATCGGCGAGCAGCCGTGGGGGCGGGAGTTCGCCCTGCGCGACCCGGCCGGCAACTGCGTGCACTTCG
TGGCCGAGGAGCAGGACTGACACGTGCTACGAGATTTCGATTCCACCGCCGCCTTCTATGAAAGGTTGGG
CTTCGGAATCGTTTTCCGGGACGCCGGCTGGATGATCCTCCAGCGCGGGGATCTCATGCTGGAGTTCTTC
GCCCACCCCAACTTGTTTATTGCAGCTTATAATGGTTACAAATAAAGCAATAGCATCACAAATTTCACAA
ATAAAGCATTTTTTTCACTGCATTCTAGTTGTGGTTTGTCCAAACTCATCAATGTATCTTATCATGTCTG
TATACCGTCGACCTCTAGCTAGAGCTTGGCGTAATCATGGTCATAGCTGTTTCCTGTGTGAAATTGTTAT
CCGCTCACAATTCCACACAACATACGAGCCGGAAGCATAAAGTGTAAAGCCTGGGGTGCCTAATGAGTGA
GCTAACTCACATTAATTGCGTTGCGCTCACTGCCCGCTTTCCAGTCGGGAAACCTGTCGTGCCAGCTGCA
TTAATGAATCGGCCAACGCGCGGGGAGAGGCGGTTTGCGTATTGGGCGCTCTTCCGCTTCCTCGCTCACT
GACTCGCTGCGCTCGGTCGTTCGGCTGCGGCGAGCGGTATCAGCTCACTCAAAGGCGGTAATACGGTTAT
CCACAGAATCAGGGGATAACGCAGGAAAGAACATGTGAGCAAAAGGCCAGCAAAAGGCCAGGAACCGTAA
AAAGGCCGCGTTGCTGGCGTTTTTCCATAGGCTCCGCCCCCCTGACGAGCATCACAAAAATCGACGCTCA
AGTCAGAGGTGGCGAAACCCGACAGGACTATAAAGATACCAGGCGTTTCCCCCTGGAAGCTCCCTCGTGC
GCTCTCCTGTTCCGACCCTGCCGCTTACCGGATACCTGTCCGCCTTTCTCCCTTCGGGAAGCGTGGCGCT
TTCTCATAGCTCACGCTGTAGGTATCTCAGTTCGGTGTAGGTCGTTCGCTCCAAGCTGGGCTGTGTGCAC
GAACCCCCCGTTCAGCCCGACCGCTGCGCCTTATCCGGTAACTATCGTCTTGAGTCCAACCCGGTAAGAC
ACGACTTATCGCCACTGGCAGCAGCCACTGGTAACAGGATTAGCAGAGCGAGGTATGTAGGCGGTGCTAC
AGAGTTCTTGAAGTGGTGGCCTAACTACGGCTACACTAGAAGAACAGTATTTGGTATCTGCGCTCTGCTG
AAGCCAGTTACCTTCGGAAAAAGAGTTGGTAGCTCTTGATCCGGCAAACAAACCACCGCTGGTAGCGGTG
GTTTTTTTGTTTGCAAGCAGCAGATTACGCGCAGAAAAAAAGGATCTCAAGAAGATCCTTTGATCTTTTC
TACGGGGTCTGACGCTCAGTGGAACGAAAACTCACGTTAAGGGATTTTGGTCATGAGATTATCAAAAAGG
ATCTTCACCTAGATCCTTTTAAATTAAAAATGAAGTTTTAAATCAATCTAAAGTATATATGAGTAAACTT
GGTCTGACAGTTACCAATGCTTAATCAGTGAGGCACCTATCTCAGCGATCTGTCTATTTCGTTCATCCAT
AGTTGCCTGACTCCCCGTCGTGTAGATAACTACGATACGGGAGGGCTTACCATCTGGCCCCAGTGCTGCA
ATGATACCGCGAGACCCACGCTCACCGGCTCCAGATTTATCAGCAATAAACCAGCCAGCCGGAAGGGCCG
AGCGCAGAAGTGGTCCTGCAACTTTATCCGCCTCCATCCAGTCTATTAATTGTTGCCGGGAAGCTAGAGT
AAGTAGTTCGCCAGTTAATAGTTTGCGCAACGTTGTTGCCATTGCTACAGGCATCGTGGTGTCACGCTCG
TCGTTTGGTATGGCTTCATTCAGCTCCGGTTCCCAACGATCAAGGCGAGTTACATGATCCCCCATGTTGT
GCAAAAAAGCGGTTAGCTCCTTCGGTCCTCCGATCGTTGTCAGAAGTAAGTTGGCCGCAGTGTTATCACT
CATGGTTATGGCAGCACTGCATAATTCTCTTACTGTCATGCCATCCGTAAGATGCTTTTCTGTGACTGGT
GAGTACTCAACCAAGTCATTCTGAGAATAGTGTATGCGGCGACCGAGTTGCTCTTGCCCGGCGTCAATAC
GGGATAATACCGCGCCACATAGCAGAACTTTAAAAGTGCTCATCATTGGAAAACGTTCTTCGGGGCGAAA
ACTCTCAAGGATCTTACCGCTGTTGAGATCCAGTTCGATGTAACCCACTCGTGCACCCAACTGATCTTCA
GCATCTTTTACTTTCACCAGCGTTTCTGGGTGAGCAAAAACAGGAAGGCAAAATGCCGCAAAAAAGGGAA
TAAGGGCGACACGGAAATGTTGAATACTCATACTCTTCCTTTTTCAATATTATTGAAGCATTTATCAGGG
TTATTGTCTCATGAGCGGATACATATTTGAATGTATTTAGAAAAATAAACAAATAGGGGTTCCGCGCACA
TTTCCCCGAAAAGTGCCACCTGAC
Features (pLannotate 1.2.2; 33 found; start..end, strand, type, name):
     31..83      -  misc_feature   bom (fragment): basis of mobility region from pBR322
    238..617     +  enhancer       CMV enhancer: human cytomegalovirus immediate early enhancer
    618..817     +  promoter       CMV promoter: human cytomegalovirus (CMV) immediate early promoter
    835..1015    +  LTR            5' LTR (truncated): truncated 5' long terminal repeat (LTR) from HIV-1
   1062..1187    +  misc_feature   HIV-1 Ψ: packaging signal of human immunodeficiency virus type 1
   1171..1534    +  CDS            HIV-1 gag (fragment): gag protein from human immunodeficiency virus 1; gag
   1680..1913    +  misc_feature   RRE: The Rev response element (RRE) of HIV-1 allows for Rev-dependent mRNA export from the nucleus to the cytoplasm.
   2290..2390    +  CDS            Rev (fragment): human immunodeficiency virus 1 (HIV-1) Rev protein; rev; enhances nuclear export of unspliced and incompletely spliced viral mRNAs
   2440..2557    +  misc_feature   cPPT/CTS: central polypurine tract and central termination sequence of HIV-1
   2620..2686    +  CDS            small t antigen (fragment): SV40 (simian virus 40) small t antigen
   2693..3871    +  promoter       EF-1α promoter: strong constitutive promoter for human elongation factor EF-1α
   3888..3906    +  promoter       T7 promoter: promoter for bacteriophage T7 RNA polymerase
   3926..3962    -  misc_feature   MCS (fragment): pBluescript multiple cloning site
   3970..4464    +  CDS            MYCL (fragment): MYCL_HUMAN - Also known as BHLHE38, LMYC, MYCL1. Experimental evidence at protein level: Swiss-Prot protein existence level 1. From Homo sapiens (Human).
   4654..5676    +  CDS            hph: KHYB_ECOLX - Experimental evidence at protein level: Swiss-Prot protein existence level 1. The aminoglycoside phosphotransferases achieve inactivation of their antibiotic substrates by phosphorylation. Only phosphorylates hygromycin and closely related compounds such as demethyl analogs and destomycin. From Escherichia coli.
   5759..5872    +  CDS            nef (fragment): NEF_HV1LA - Experimental evidence at protein level: Swiss-Prot protein existence level 1. Extracellular Nef protein targets CD4(+) T-lymphocytes for apoptosis by interacting with CXCR4 surface receptors. From Human immunodeficiency virus type 1 group M subtype B (isolate Lai) (HIV-1).
   5870..5903    +  protein_bind   loxP: Cre-mediated recombination occurs in the 8-bp core sequence (GCATACAT). Cre recombinase
   5928..6108    +  LTR            5' LTR (truncated): truncated 5' long terminal repeat (LTR) from HIV-1
   6140..6364    +  polyA_signal   bGH poly(A) signal: bovine growth hormone polyadenylation signal
   6368..6389    +  promoter       SV40 promoter (fragment): SV40 enhancer and early promoter
   6410..6838    +  rep_origin     f1 ori (sequence partly withheld): f1 bacteriophage origin of replication; arrow indicates direction of (+) strand synthesis
   6852..7181    +  promoter       SV40 promoter: SV40 enhancer and early promoter
   7229..7276    +  promoter       EM7 promoter: synthetic bacterial promoter&nbsp
   7295..7669    +  CDS            BleoR: antibiotic-binding protein; Sh ble from Streptoalloteichus hindustanus; confers resistance to bleomycin, phleomycin, and Zeocin™
   7679..7804    +  CDS            ble (fragment): BLE_KLEPN - Experimental evidence at protein level: Swiss-Prot protein existence level 1. Binding protein with a strong affinity to the bleomycin family of antibiotics. Binds to CL990; an antimitotic-antibiotic compound. From Klebsiella pneumoniae.
   7799..7920    +  polyA_signal   SV40 poly(A) signal: SV40 polyadenylation signal
   7993..8009    -  protein_bind   lac operator: The lac repressor binds to the lac operator to inhibit transcription in E. coli. This inhibition can be relieved by adding lactose or isopropyl-β-D-thiogalactopyranoside (IPTG). lac repressor encoded by lacI
   8017..8047    -  promoter       lac promoter: promoter for the E. coli lac operon
   8062..8083    -  protein_bind   CAP binding site: CAP binding activates transcription in the presence of cAMP. E. coli catabolite activator protein
   8096..8188    -  CDS            lacI (fragment): lac repressor; lacI; The lac repressor binds to the lac operator to inhibit transcription in E. coli. This inhibition can be relieved by adding lactose or isopropyl-β-D-thiogalactopyranoside (IPTG).
   8371..8959    -  rep_origin     ori: high-copy-number ColE1/pMB1/pBR322/pUC origin of replication
   9130..9990    -  CDS            AmpR: β-lactamase; bla; confers resistance to ampicillin, carbenicillin, and related antibiotics
   9991..10095   -  promoter       AmpR promoter: bla
