[The description below was written by a language model from this plasmid's Addgene catalogue record and pLannotate feature annotations shown in this document.]
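Description:
EF1a_MYCL_P2A_Hygro_Barcode is a lentiviral transfer plasmid of about 10.1 kb for constitutive expression of human MYCL (L-Myc) in mammalian cells. The catalogue lists the backbone as unknown. It is maintained in E. coli through a high-copy ColE1/pUC-type origin with ampicillin resistance, and an f1 origin is also present. The viral cassette has the layout of a third-generation-style vector. A CMV enhancer/promoter is placed ahead of a truncated HIV-1 5' LTR to drive genomic RNA production in packaging cells. This is followed by the Ψ packaging signal with a gag fragment, the Rev response element for nuclear export of unspliced RNA, and the cPPT/CTS. The cassette ends in a second truncated LTR, preceded by a loxP site and followed by a bGH polyadenylation signal.

Between these elements, the EF-1α promoter drives a single transcript encoding MYCL, which according to the construct name is joined through a P2A self-cleaving peptide to the hygromycin phosphotransferase gene (hph). Transduced cells can therefore be selected with hygromycin while expressing both proteins from one mRNA. The P2A and the barcode are not annotated in the feature table. The record says the barcode allows the transgene transcript to be detected in single-cell RNA-seq, but it does not give the barcode's position. MYCL is annotated only as a fragment of roughly 500 bp, against a listed insert size of 618 bp, so the exact isoform or extent of the coding sequence is not clear from the record. Outside the LTRs, an SV40/EM7-driven bleomycin/Zeocin resistance cassette remains from the backbone. The plasmid was made for pooled overexpression screens of cellular reprogramming that pair fitness measurements with single-cell transcriptomic readout.
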