Addgene plasmid #120462: EF1a_MYCL_P2A_Hygro_Barcode
Purpose: Barcoded lentiviral vector to express MYCL in mammalian cells under control of EF1a promoter. Barcoded for transcript detection in single cell RNA-seq.
Depositing lab: Prashant Mali. Depositing organization: University of California, San Diego (UCSD). Publication: Mapping Cellular Reprogramming via Pooled Overexpression Screens with Paired Fitness and Single-Cell RNA-Sequencing Readout. Parekh U, Wu Y, Zhao D, Worlikar A, Shah N, Zhang K, Mali P. Cell Syst. 2018 Nov 12. pii: S2405-4712(18)30433-2. doi: 10.1016/j.cels.2018.10.008. PubMed 30448000.
Backbone
  Vector backbone: Unknown
  Backbone size w/o insert (bp): 9514
  Vector type: Lentiviral
  Selectable markers: Hygromycin
Growth in bacteria
  Bacterial resistance: Ampicillin, 100 μg/mL
  Growth temperature: 37°C
  Growth strain: Stbl3
  Copy number: High Copy
Gene/Insert
  Gene/Insert name: MYCL
  Species: H. sapiens (human)
  Insert size (bp): 618
  Entrez Gene: MYCL (a.k.a. L-Myc, LMYC, MYCL1, bHLHe38)
  Promoter: EF1a
  Cloning method: Gibson Cloning
  Sequencing primers: 5′ 5'-ttctcaagcctcagacagtgg-3'
Terms and licenses: Academic/Nonprofit Terms; Industry Terms: Not Available to Industry
Depositor comments: 5' cloning site: BamHI (not destroyed), 3' cloning site: BamHI (not destroyed).
How to cite: EF1a_MYCL_P2A_Hygro_Barcode was a gift from Prashant Mali (Addgene plasmid # 120462 ; http://n2t.net/addgene:120462 ; RRID:Addgene_120462)
