>Addgene plasmid #120462 | EF1a_MYCL_P2A_Hygro_Barcode | depositor partial sequence | sequence record 228754 | MYCL gene
ATGGACTACGACTCGTACCAGCACTATTTCTACGACTATGACTGCGGGGAGGATTTCTACCGCTCCACGG
CGCCCAGCGAGGACATCTGGAAGAAATTCGAGCTGGTGCCATCGCCCCCCACGTCGCCGCCCTGGGGCTT
GGGTCCCGGCGCAGGGGACCCGGCCCCCGGGATTGGTCCCCCGGAGCCGTGGCCCGGAGGGTGCACCGGA
GACGAAGCGGAATCCCGGGGCCACTCGAAAGGCTGGGGCAGGAACTACGCCTCCATCATACGCCGTGACT
GCATGTGGAGCGGCTTCTCGGCCCGGGAACGGCTGGAGAGAGCTGTGAGCGACCGGCTCGCTCCTGGCGC
GCCCCGGGGGAACCCGCCCAAGGCGTCCGCCGCCCCGGACTGCACTCCCAGCCTCGAAGCCGGCAACCCG
GCGCCCGCCGCCCCCTGTCCGCTGGGCGAACCCAAGACCCAGGCCTGCTCCGGGTCCGAGAGCCCAAGCG
ACTCGGGTAAGGACCTCCCCGAGCCATCCAAGAGGGGGCCACCCCATGGGTGGCCAAAGCTCTGCCCCTG
CCTGAGGTCAGGCATTGGCTCTTCTCAAGCTCTTGGGCCATCTCCGCCTCTCTTTGGC
