>Addgene plasmid #120462 | EF1a_MYCL_P2A_Hygro_Barcode | depositor partial sequence | sequence record 228755 | MYCL barcode
AACCGTTAGTTAATCCCAA
